>Addgene plasmid #129987 | pRDAX-147 N-Tag GFP[2] L20 FRB EBPF2 | depositor full sequence | sequence record 249365 | Full Sequence
GCCTGCCTCCAGGCCTCAATATTGGCCATTAGCCATATTATTCATTGGTTATATAGCATAAATCAATATT
GGCTATTGGCCATTGCATACGTTGTATCTATATCATAATATGTACATTTATATTGGCTCATGTCCAATAT
GACCGCCATGTTGGCATTGATTATTGACTAGTTATTAATAGTAATCAATTACGGGGTCATTAGTTCATAG
CCCATATATGGAGTTCCGCGTTACATAACTTACGGTAAATGGCCCGCCTGGCTGACCGCCCAACGACCCC
CGCCCATTGACGTCAATAATGACGTATGTTCCCATAGTAACGCCAATAGGGACTTTCCATTGACGTCAAT
GGGTGGAGTATTTACGGTAAACTGCCCACTTGGCAGTACATCAAGTGTATCATATGCCAAGTCCGCCCCC
TATTGACGTCAATGACGGTAAATGGCCCGCCTGGCATTATGCCCAGTACATGACCTTACGGGACTTTCCT
ACTTGGCAGTACATCTACGTATTAGTCATCGCTATTACCATGGTGATGCGGTTTTGGCAGTACACCAATG
GGCGTGGATAGCGGTTTGACTCACGGGGATTTCCAAGTCTCCACCCCATTGACGTCAATGGGAGTTTGTT
TTGGCACCAAAATCAACGGGACTTTCCAAAATGTCGTAATAACCCCGCCCCGTTGACGCAAATGGGCGGT
AGGCGTGTACGGTGGGAGGTCTATATAAGCAGAGCTCGTTTAGTGAACCGTCAGATCACTAGAAGCTTTA
TTGCGGTAGTTTATCACAGTTAAATTGCTAACGCAGTCAGTGCTTCTGACACAACAGTCTCGAACTTAAG
CTGCAGAAGTTGGTCGTGAGGCACTGGGCAGGTAAGTATCAAGGTTACAAGACAGGTTTAAGGAGACCAA
TAGAAACTGGGCTTGTCGAGACAGAGAAGACTCTTGCGTTTCTGATAGGCACCTATTGGTCTTACTGACA
TCCACTTTGCCTTTCTCTCCACAGGTGTCCACTCCCAGGCCACCATGGAAAAGAGGGACCACATGGTGCT
GCTCGAGTACGTCACAGCAGCTGGCATCACCGATGCCAGCGGGAGTCCTGGCGGTGGATCCGGAGGCTCT
GGGAGCTCTGCCAGCGGTGGCAGCACCTCCGTGGCCATCCTCTGGCATGAGATGTGGCATGAAGGCCTGG
AAGAGGCATCTCGTTTGTACTTTGGGGAAAGGAACGTGAAAGGCATGTTTGAGGTGCTGGAGCCCTTGCA
TGCTATGATGGAACGGGGCCCCCAGACTCTGAAGGAAACATCCTTTAATCAGGCCTATGGTCGAGATTTA
ATGGAGGCCCAAGAGTGGTGCAGGAAGTACATGAAATCAGGGAATGTCAAGGACCTCACCCAAGCCTGGG
ACCTCTATTATCATGTGTTCCGACGAATCTCATAAGAATTCAGATCCGCCCCTCTCCCTCCCCCCCCCCT
AACGTTACTGGCCGAAGCCGCTTGGAATAAGGCCGGTGTGCGTTTGTCTATATGTTATTTTCCACCATAT
TGCCGTCTTTTGGCAATGTGAGGGCCCGGAAACCTGGCCCTGTCTTCTTGACGAGCATTCCTAGGGGTCT
TTCCCCTCTCGCCAAAGGAATGCAAGGTCTGTTGAATGTCGTGAAGGAAGCAGTTCCTCTGGTAGCTTCT
TGAAGACAAACAACGTCTGTAGCGACCCTTTGCAGGCAGCGGAACCCCCCACCTGGCGACAGGTGCCTCT
GCGGCCAAAAGCCACGTGTATAAGATACACCTGCAAAGGCGGCACAACCCCAGTGCCACGTTGTGAGTTG
GATAGTTGTGGAAAGAGTCAAATGGCTCTCCTCAAGCGTATTCAACAAGGGGCTGAAGGATGCCCAGAAG
GTACCCCATTGTATGGGATCTGATCTGGGGCCTCGGTACACATGCTTTACATGTGTTTAGTCGAGGTTAA
AAAAACGTCTAGGCCCCCCGAACCACGGGGACGTGGTTTTCCTTTGAAAAACACGATGATAATATGGCCA
CAACCATGGTGAGCAAGGGCGAGGAGCTGTTCACCGGGGTGGTGCCCATCCTGGTCGAGCTGGACGGCGA
CGTAAACGGCCACAAGTTCAGCGTGAGGGGCGAGGGCGAGGGCGATGCCACCAACGGCAAGCTGACCCTG
AAGTTCATCTGCACCACCGGCAAGCTGCCCGTGCCCTGGCCCACCCTCGTGACCACCCTGAGCCACGGCG
TGCAGTGCTTCGCCCGCTACCCCGACCACATGAAGCAGCACGACTTCTTCAAGTCCGCCATGCCCGAAGG
CTACGTCCAGGAGCGCACCATCTTCTTCAAGGACGACGGCACCTACAAGACCCGCGCCGAGGTGAAGTTC
GAGGGCGACACCCTGGTGAACCGCATCGAGCTGAAGGGCGTCGACTTCAAGGAGGACGGCAACATCCTGG
GGCACAAGCTGGAGTACAACTTCAACAGCCACAACATCTATATCATGGCCGTCAAGCAGAAGAACGGCAT
CAAGGTGAACTTCAAGATCCGCCACAACGTGGAGGACGGCAGCGTGCAGCTCGCCGACCACTACCAGCAG
AACACCCCCATCGGCGACGGCCCCGTGCTGCTGCCCGACAGCCACTACCTGAGCACCCAGTCCGTGCTGA
GCAAAGACCCCAACGAGAAGCGCGATCACATGGTCCTGCTGGAGTTCCGCACCGCCGCCGGGATCACTCT
CGGCATGGACGAGCTGTACAAGTAAACCGGTGCTCGAGGTACCGATGAATAGCTAAGGTAGAGGCCGCAG
GTAAGTATCAAGGTTACAAGACAGGTTTAAGGAGACCAATAGAAACTGGGCTTGTCGAGACAGAGAAGAC
TCTTGCGTTTCTGATAGGCACCTATTGGTCTTACTGACATCCACTTTGCCTTTCTCTCCACAGGTGTCGA
CAATCAACCTCTGGATTACAAAATTTGTGAAAGATTGACTGGTATTCTTAACTATGTTGCTCCTTTTACG
CTATGTGGATACGCTGCTTTAATGCCTTTGTATCATGCTATTGCTTCCCGTATGGCTTTCATTTTCTCCT
CCTTGTATAAATCCTGGTTGCTGTCTCTTTATGAGGAGTTGTGGCCCGTTGTCAGGCAACGTGGCGTGGT
GTGCACTGTGTTTGCTGACGCAACCCCCACTGGTTGGGGCATTGCCACCACCTGTCAGCTCCTTTCCGGG
ACTTTCGCTTTCCCCCTCCCTATTGCCACGGCGGAACTCATCGCCGCCTGCCTTGCCCGCTGCTGGACAG
GGGCTCGGCTGTTGGGCACTGACAATTCCGTGGTGTTGTCGGGGAAGCTGACGTCCTTTCCATGGCTGCT
CGCCTGTGTTGCCACCTGGATTCTGCGCGGGACGTCCTTCTGCTACGTCCCTTCGGCCCTCAATCCAGCG
GACCTTCCTTCCCGCGGCCTGCTGCCGGCTCTGCGGCCTCTTCCGCGTCTTCGCCTTCGCCCTCAGACGA
GTCGGATCTCCCTTTGGGCCGCCTCCCCGCCTGGAATTCGAGCTCGGTACGATCAGCCTCGACTGTGCCT
TCTAGTTGCCAGCCATCTGTTGTTTGCCCCTCCCCCGTGCCTTCCTTGACCCTGGAAGGTGCCACTCCCA
CTGTCCTTTCCTAATAAAATGAGGAAATTGCATCGCATTGTCTGAGTAGGTGTCATTCTATTCTGGGGGG
TGGGGTGGGGCAGGACAGCAAGGGGGAGGATTGGGAAGACAATAGCCCAGCTTTTGTTCCCTTTAGTGAG
GGTTAATTGCGCGCTTGGCGTAATCATGGTCATAGCTGTTTCCTGTGTGAAATTGTTATCCGCTAATTCA
CTCCTCAGGTGCAGGCTGCCTATCAGAAGGTGGTGGCTGGTGTGGCCAATGCCCTGGCTCACAAATACCA
CTGAGATCTTTTTCCCTCTGCCAAAAATTATGGGGACATCATGAAGCCCCTTGAGCATCTGACTTCTGGC
TAATAAAGGAAATTTATTTTCATTGCAATAGTGTGTTGGAATTTTTTGTGTCTCTCACTCGGAAGGACAT
ATGGGAGGGCAAATCATTTAAAACATCAGAATGAGTATTTGGTTTAGAGTTTGGCAACATATGCCCATAT
GCTGGCTGCCATGAACAAAGGTTGGCTATAAAGAGGTCATCAGTATATGAAACAGCCCCCTGCTGTCCAT
TCCTTATTCCATAGAAAAGCCTTGACTTGAGGTTAGATTTTTTTTATATTTTGTTTTGTGTTATTTTTTT
CTTTAACATCCCTAAAATTTTCCTTACATGTTTTACTAGCCAGATTTTTCCTCCTCTCCTGACTACTCCC
AGTCATAGCTGTCCCTCTTCTCTTATGGAGATCGGCCGGCCGCCGGCGTCGACGCGCGCGGCCGCGGCGC
GCCGTTGCTGGCGTTTTTCCATAGGCTCCGCCCCCCTGACGAGCATCACAAAAATCGACGCTCAAGTCAG
AGGTGGCGAAACCCGACAGGACTATAAAGATACCAGGCGTTTCCCCCTGGAAGCTCCCTCGTGCGCTCTC
CTGTTCCGACCCTGCCGCTTACCGGATACCTGTCCGCCTTTCTCCCTTCGGGAAGCGTGGCGCTTTCTCA
TAGCTCACGCTGTAGGTATCTCAGTTCGGTGTAGGTCGTTCGCTCCAAGCTGGGCTGTGTGCACGAACCC
CCCGTTCAGCCCGACCGCTGCGCCTTATCCGGTAACTATCGTCTTGAGTCCAACCCGGTAAGACACGACT
TATCGCCACTGGCAGCAGCCACTGGTAACAGGATTAGCAGAGCGAGGTATGTAGGCGGTGCTACAGAGTT
CTTGAAGTGGTGGCCTAACTACGGCTACACTAGAAGAACAGTATTTGGTATCTGCGCTCTGCTGAAGCCA
GTTACCTTCGGAAAAAGAGTTGGTAGCTCTTGATCCGGCAAACAAACCACCGCTGGTAGCGGTGGTTTTT
TTGTTTGCAAGCAGCAGATTACGCGCAGAAAAAAAGGATCTCAAGAAGATCCTTTGATCTTTTCTACGGG
GTCTGACGCTCAGTGGAACGAAAACTCACGTTAAGGGATTTTGGTCATGAGATTATCAAAAAGGATCTTC
ACCTAGATCCTTTTAAATTAAAAATGAAGTTTTAAATCAATCTAAAGTATATATGAGTAAACTTGGTCTG
ACAGTTACCAATGCTTAATCAGTGAGGCACCTATCTCAGCGATCTGTCTATTTCGTTCATCCATAGTTGC
CTGACTCCCCGTCGTGTAGATAACTACGATACGGGAGGGCTTACCATCTGGCCCCAGTGCTGCAATGATA
CCGCGAGACCCACGCTCACCGGCTCCAGATTTATCAGCAATAAACCAGCCAGCCGGAAGGGCCGAGCGCA
GAAGTGGTCCTGCAACTTTATCCGCCTCCATCCAGTCTATTAATTGTTGCCGGGAAGCTAGAGTAAGTAG
TTCGCCAGTTAATAGTTTGCGCAACGTTGTTGCCATTGCTACAGGCATCGTGGTGTCACGCTCGTCGTTT
GGTATGGCTTCATTCAGCTCCGGTTCCCAACGATCAAGGCGAGTTACATGATCCCCCATGTTGTGCAAAA
AAGCGGTTAGCTCCTTCGGTCCTCCGATCGTTGTCAGAAGTAAGTTGGCCGCAGTGTTATCACTCATGGT
TATGGCAGCACTGCATAATTCTCTTACTGTCATGCCATCCGTAAGATGCTTTTCTGTGACTGGTGAGTAC
TCAACCAAGTCATTCTGAGAATAGTGTATGCGGCGACCGAGTTGCTCTTGCCCGGCGTCAATACGGGATA
ATACCGCGCCACATAGCAGAACTTTAAAAGTGCTCATCATTGGAAAACGTTCTTCGGGGCGAAAACTCTC
AAGGATCTTACCGCTGTTGAGATCCAGTTCGATGTAACCCACTCGTGCACCCAACTGATCTTCAGCATCT
TTTACTTTCACCAGCGTTTCTGGGTGAGCAAAAACAGGAAGGCAAAATGCCGCAAAAAAGGGAATAAGGG
CGACACGGAAATGTTGAATACTCATACTCTTCCTTTTTCAATATTATTGAAGCATTTATCAGGGTTATTG
TCTCATGAGCGGATACATATTTGAATGTATTTAGAAAAATAAACAAATAGGGGTTCCGCGCACATTTCCC
CGAAAAGTGCCACCTGACGTCTAAGAAACCATTATTATCATGACATTAACCTATAAAAATAGGCGTATCA
CGAGGCCCTTTCGTCTACGCGCGCGCCGGCGGCGCGCCGTCGACGGCCGGCCGCGGCCGC
Features (pLannotate 1.2.2; 16 found; start..end, strand, type, name):
    155..532     +  enhancer       CMV enhancer: human cytomegalovirus immediate early enhancer
    534..733     +  promoter       CMV promoter: human cytomegalovirus (CMV) immediate early promoter
    872..1004    +  intron         chimeric intron: chimera between introns from human β-globin and immunoglobulin heavy chain genes
   1157..1432    +  CDS            FRB: FKBP-rapamycin binding domain of human FRAP
   1449..2035    +  misc_feature   IRES2: internal ribosome entry site (IRES) of the encephalomyocarditis virus (EMCV)
   2036..2755    +  CDS            EBFP2: enhanced blue variant of GFP (Ai et al., 2007) mammalian codon-optimized
   2801..2933    +  intron         chimeric intron: chimera between introns from human β-globin and immunoglobulin heavy chain genes
   2942..3530    +  misc_feature   WPRE: woodchuck hepatitis virus posttranscriptional regulatory element
   3534..3550    +  misc_feature   MCS (fragment): pUC18/19 multiple cloning site
   3563..3674    +  polyA_signal   bGH poly(A) signal: bovine growth hormone polyadenylation signal
   3770..3788    -  promoter       T3 promoter: promoter for bacteriophage T3 RNA polymerase
   3847..3921    +  CDS            HBB (fragment): HBB_PONPY - Experimental evidence at transcript level: Swiss-Prot protein existence level 2. Involved in oxygen transport from the lung to the various peripheral tissues. From Pongo pygmaeus (Bornean orangutan).
   3992..4047    +  polyA_signal   β-globin poly(A) signal: rabbit β-globin polyadenylation signal (Gil and Proudfoot, 1987)
   4426..5014    -  rep_origin     ori: high-copy-number ColE1/pMB1/pBR322/pUC origin of replication
   5185..6045    -  CDS            AmpR: β-lactamase; bla; confers resistance to ampicillin, carbenicillin, and related antibiotics
   6046..6150    -  promoter       AmpR promoter: bla
