[The description below was written by a language model from this plasmid's Addgene catalogue record and pLannotate feature annotations shown in this document.]
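Description:
pRDAX-147 N-Tag GFP[2] L20 FRB EBPF2 is a custom-built mammalian expression plasmid of about 6.3 kb, intended as a protein–protein interaction assay vector for bimolecular or trimolecular fluorescence complementation (BiFC/TriFC). It is maintained in E. coli as a high-copy plasmid through a ColE1/pUC-type origin and is selected with ampicillin via the β-lactamase gene and its native promoter. No mammalian selection marker is annotated, which is consistent with transient transfection use.

The expression cassette is driven by the human CMV immediate-early enhancer and promoter followed by a chimeric β-globin/immunoglobulin intron, which generally improves transcript processing and expression. Downstream lies the FRB domain, the FKBP–rapamycin binding domain of FRAP/mTOR. The catalogue lists the insert species as mouse, whereas the automated annotation matches it to the human domain. The plasmid name indicates that FRB carries an N-terminal split-GFP fragment ("GFP[2]") joined through a linker ("L20"). This tag and linker are not called in the feature table, though an unannotated stretch sits between the intron and FRB where they would be expected. An EMCV IRES then allows translation of EBFP2 from the same transcript, giving a blue fluorescent marker of transfected cells independent of any complementation signal. A second chimeric intron, a WPRE and the bGH polyadenylation signal complete the cassette. A β-globin fragment and rabbit β-globin poly(A) signal further downstream appear to be backbone remnants.

Because FRB dimerises with FKBP in the presence of rapamycin, this construct would plausibly serve as an inducible-interaction control paired with a complementary fragment fusion, although the record does not state this explicitly.
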