Addgene plasmid #129987: pRDAX-147 N-Tag GFP[2] L20 FRB EBPF2
Purpose: PPI (BiFC/TriFC) assay vector
Depositing lab: Gary Lewin. Depositing organization: Max-Delbrueck-Centrum fuer Molekulare Medizin (MDC).
Backbone
  Vector backbone: custom built
  Vector type: Mammalian Expression
Growth in bacteria
  Bacterial resistance: Ampicillin, 100 μg/mL
  Growth temperature: 37°C
  Growth strain: DH5alpha
  Copy number: High Copy
Gene/Insert
  Gene/Insert name: FRB
  Species: M. musculus (mouse)
  Cloning method: Restriction Enzyme; 5′ cloning site unknown (unknown if destroyed); 3′ cloning site unknown (unknown if destroyed)
Terms and licenses: Academic/Nonprofit Terms; Industry Terms: Not Available to Industry
How to cite: pRDAX-147 N-Tag GFP[2] L20 FRB EBPF2 was a gift from Gary Lewin (Addgene plasmid # 129987 ; http://n2t.net/addgene:129987 ; RRID:Addgene_129987)
